Addgene plasmid #158890: JGI_017973
Purpose: Hydrocarbon Structures for Fuels and Chemicals
Depositing lab: Joint Genome Institute.
Backbone
  Vector backbone: pET28b
  Vector type: Synthetic Biology
Growth in bacteria
  Bacterial resistance: Kanamycin, 50 μg/mL
  Growth temperature: 37°C
  Growth strain: Top10
  Copy number: High Copy
Gene/Insert
  Gene/Insert name: WP_084558798_1 (alt name: Batch220_p033)
  Species: Synthetic
  Cloning method: Gibson Cloning
Terms and licenses: Academic/Nonprofit Terms; Industry Terms: Not Available to Industry
Depositor comments: pET28b_NdeIXhoI vector with WP_084558798_1 insert, JGI ICE Registry: https://registry.jgi.doe.gov/entry/17973
How to cite: JGI_017973 was a gift from Joint Genome Institute (Addgene plasmid # 158890 ; http://n2t.net/addgene:158890 ; RRID:Addgene_158890)
