[The description below was written by a language model from this plasmid's Addgene catalogue record and pLannotate feature annotations shown in this document.]
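Description:
JGI_017973 is a bacterial expression plasmid built on the pET28b backbone, carrying a synthetic open reading frame designated WP_084558798_1 (also listed as Batch220_p033). According to the depositor's comments, the insert was placed into the NdeI/XhoI-opened vector by Gibson assembly. The record does not say what protein the insert encodes or what its source organism is. It gives only a protein-accession-style name and the general project purpose, "Hydrocarbon Structures for Fuels and Chemicals", which suggests it is one of a batch of synthesized candidate enzymes for hydrocarbon or biofuel-related work. The insert itself is not annotated in the feature table, but it presumably fills the roughly 1 kb unannotated gap between the thrombin site and the downstream His-tag sequence.

Expression follows the standard pET arrangement: a T7 promoter with an adjacent lac operator, the phage T7 gene 10 ribosome binding site and a T7 terminator. The plasmid-borne lacI gene supplies repressor, so transcription requires a host that provides T7 RNA polymerase and is induced with IPTG. Short His-tag matches lie on both sides of the insert, with the thrombin cleavage site following the upstream one. This is consistent with pET28's N-terminal His/thrombin leader and optional C-terminal His tag, although the record does not show whether the C-terminal tag is in frame. The "capTEV", "9xHis" and "SET1" fragment calls are probably partial matches to these ordinary pET28 sequences.

The plasmid is selected with kanamycin through the aph(3')-Ia gene and replicates from a pBR322-type ColE1 origin with bom and rop. The catalogue lists it as high copy, although rop normally limits copy number. An f1 origin is also present, and the TcR fragments are backbone remnants.
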