Features (pLannotate 1.2.2; 20 found; start..end, strand, type, name):
      1..19      +  promoter       T7 promoter: promoter for bacteriophage T7 RNA polymerase
     20..44      +  protein_bind   lac operator: The lac repressor binds to the lac operator to inhibit transcription in E. coli. This inhibition can be relieved by adding lactose or isopropyl-β-D-thiogalactopyranoside (IPTG). lac repressor encoded by lacI
     59..81      +  RBS            RBS: efficient ribosome binding site from bacteriophage T7 gene 10 (Olins and Rangwala, 1989)
    100..116     +  CDS            capTEV™ (fragment): composite tag for in vivo biotinylation, TEV protease cleavage, and 6xHis tagging
    127..144     +  CDS            thrombin site: thrombin recognition and cleavage site
   1186..1203    +  CDS            9xHis (fragment): 9xHis affinity tag
   1213..1262    +  CDS            SET1 (fragment): solubility-enhancement tag derived from T7 phage gene 10B
   1270..1317    +  terminator     T7 terminator: transcription terminator for bacteriophage T7 RNA polymerase
   1354..1782    +  rep_origin     f1 ori (sequence partly withheld): f1 bacteriophage origin of replication; arrow indicates direction of (+) strand synthesis
   1835..1892    +  promoter       AmpR promoter (fragment): bla
   1901..2716    -  CDS            KanR: aminoglycoside phosphotransferase; aph(3')-Ia; confers resistance to kanamycin in bacteria or G418 (Geneticin®) in eukaryotes
   2838..3426    +  rep_origin     ori: high-copy-number ColE1/pMB1/pBR322/pUC origin of replication
   3612..3751    -  misc_feature   bom: basis of mobility region from pBR322
   3853..4044    -  CDS            rop: Rop protein, which maintains plasmids at low copy number; rop
   4061..4441    +  CDS            YPB1_ECOLX: Protein predicted: Swiss-Prot protein existence level 4. From Escherichia coli.
   4513..4804    -  CDS            TcR (fragment): tetracycline efflux protein; tet; confers resistance to tetracycline
   4819..4840    -  protein_bind   CAP binding site: CAP binding activates transcription in the presence of cAMP. E. coli catabolite activator protein
   4853..5935    -  CDS            lacI: lac repressor; lacI; The lac repressor binds to the lac operator to inhibit transcription in E. coli. This inhibition can be relieved by adding lactose or isopropyl-β-D-thiogalactopyranoside (IPTG).
   5936..6013    -  promoter       lacI promoter: lacI
   6021..6300    -  CDS            TcR (fragment): tetracycline efflux protein; tet; confers resistance to tetracycline
>Addgene plasmid #158890 | JGI_017973 | addgene full sequence | sequence record 317198 | Addgene NGS Result
TAATACGACTCACTATAGGGGAATTGTGAGCGGATAACAATTCCCCTCTAGAAATAATTTTGTTTAACTT
TAAGAAGGAGATATACCATGGGCAGCAGCCATCATCATCATCATCACAGCAGCGGCCTGGTGCCGCGCGG
CAGCCATATGGTCAAAACTATGAATTATATTGCTAAATTGGTTGGTGTTGGCCAGGCACTGCCAGAACGC
GTAGTTACATCAGAAGAGATGGAGGCAATGATGGGCTTTGATCAGTTAGGCATAAGAAAAGGAATGGCCA
AAATACTTTCCGGCGTTTCAGAGCGTCGATTCGCTAGTGATGAGATTAATTCATCTGATCTGGCCGTCGA
AGCTGCAAAAGAGGCGATGGAGATGGCAGGTAAGAAAGCGGAAGACATTGACCTGGTCATCTTTTCGGCC
TTGACGCAGGACGTAGCCGAACCGGCAACTGCTAATATTATCATGGACAAGCTGAACATCCGTAATGCGA
AGTCGTTTGATATTAAGAACGCGTGCAATGCTTTTGTGTGCGCTATTGAGATTGCAAACATGTATATCAA
GTGCAATGATGTGAAAAATGTTCTTATTGCTTCTGGCGAAGTTCTGAGTAGGTTTGTGAAAATGGATCTG
CTGAAAGACCCAGCCAAACTGAAGGATGTTAACTCAACATTTAGTGTGGGTGATGGCGGCGGCGCGATTG
TACTCGAACGTCAGGAATCTGAAGAGGATTTTGGTATTATTACAGCCTTTCGTACCTTCCCAGATACTTG
GAGTGACGGGGTCCTGTGGGGAGGTGGTACCATTTACCCACATGATCCGGATAAATTTTATTTCCAGAAT
GAATCGGAAGAACTAATGAAAATTAACTTTAAACGCGCTATGAAATTCTTTGAAGAACAGATGGAGAAAA
TGAAAATTGTCAGGGAGGAGATCGATCTGTTCATTCCGACGCAAATTACAAAATACATCATAATTAAATC
TAGCGAAGTTTTGAAATTGCCAGATGATCGCGTGGTCAGCCAGATAGGCACCCTTGGGAACATGTCTACT
GCCTCGATTCCAGTGGCCCTCAGCCGCGCAGTAAACAGCGGGCAACTGAAGATCGGCACCGGACAGAAAG
TCGTATTATTAGGCGTCGCGAATGGTTTTAATGTGGGTTTGGTTTATATGTCCATCTAACTCGAGCACCA
CCACCACCACCACTGAGATCCGGCTGCTAACAAAGCCCGAAAGGAAGCTGAGTTGGCTGCTGCCACCGCT
GAGCAATAACTAGCATAACCCCTTGGGGCCTCTAAACGGGTCTTGAGGGGTTTTTTGCTGAAAGGAGGAA
CTATATCCGGATTGGCGAATGGG
[124 nt withheld, positions 1354-1477]
C
[91 nt withheld, positions 1479-1569]
A
[49 nt withheld, positions 1571-1619]
CCTTTGACGTTGGAGTCCACGTTCTTT
[37 nt withheld, positions 1647-1683]
ACCCTATCTCGGTCTATTCTTTTGATTTATAAGGGATTTTGCCGATTTCGGCCTATTGGTTAAAAAATGA
GCTGATTTAACAAAAATTTAACGCGAATTTTAACAAAATATTAACGCTTACAATTTAGGTGGCACTTTTC
GGGGAAATGTGCGCGGAACCCCTATTTGTTTATTTTTCTAAATACATTCAAATATGTATCCGCTCATGAA
TTAATTCTTAGAAAAACTCATCGAGCATCAAATGAAACTGCAATTTATTCATATCAGGATTATCAATACC
ATATTTTTGAAAAAGCCGTTTCTGTAATGAAGGAGAAAACTCACCGAGGCAGTTCCATAGGATGGCAAGA
TCCTGGTATCGGTCTGCGATTCCGACTCGTCCAACATCAATACAACCTATTAATTTCCCCTCGTCAAAAA
TAAGGTTATCAAGTGAGAAATCACCATGAGTGACGACTGAATCCGGTGAGAATGGCAAAAGTTTATGCAT
TTCTTTCCAGACTTGTTCAACAGGCCAGCCATTACGCTCGTCATCAAAATCACTCGCATCAACCAAACCG
TTATTCATTCGTGATTGCGCCTGAGCGAGACGAAATACGCGATCGCTGTTAAAAGGACAATTACAAACAG
GAATCGAATGCAACCGGCGCAGGAACACTGCCAGCGCATCAACAATATTTTCACCTGAATCAGGATATTC
TTCTAATACCTGGAATGCTGTTTTCCCGGGGATCGCAGTGGTGAGTAACCATGCATCATCAGGAGTACGG
ATAAAATGCTTGATGGTCGGAAGAGGCATAAATTCCGTCAGCCAGTTTAGTCTGACCATCTCATCTGTAA
CATCATTGGCAACGCTACCTTTGCCATGTTTCAGAAACAACTCTGGCGCATCGGGCTTCCCATACAATCG
ATAGATTGTCGCACCTGATTGCCCGACATTATCGCGAGCCCATTTATACCCATATAAATCAGCATCCATG
TTGGAATTTAATCGCGGCCTAGAGCAAGACGTTTCCCGTTGAATATGGCTCATAACACCCCTTGTATTAC
TGTTTATGTAAGCAGACAGTTTTATTGTTCATGACCAAAATCCCTTAACGTGAGTTTTCGTTCCACTGAG
CGTCAGACCCCGTAGAAAAGATCAAAGGATCTTCTTGAGATCCTTTTTTTCTGCGCGTAATCTGCTGCTT
GCAAACAAAAAAACCACCGCTACCAGCGGTGGTTTGTTTGCCGGATCAAGAGCTACCAACTCTTTTTCCG
AAGGTAACTGGCTTCAGCAGAGCGCAGATACCAAATACTGTCCTTCTAGTGTAGCCGTAGTTAGGCCACC
ACTTCAAGAACTCTGTAGCACCGCCTACATACCTCGCTCTGCTAATCCTGTTACCAGTGGCTGCTGCCAG
TGGCGATAAGTCGTGTCTTACCGGGTTGGACTCAAGACGATAGTTACCGGATAAGGCGCAGCGGTCGGGC
TGAACGGGGGGTTCGTGCACACAGCCCAGCTTGGAGCGAACGACCTACACCGAACTGAGATACCTACAGC
GTGAGCTATGAGAAAGCGCCACGCTTCCCGAAGGGAGAAAGGCGGACAGGTATCCGGTAAGCGGCAGGGT
CGGAACAGGAGAGCGCACGAGGGAGCTTCCAGGGGGAAACGCCTGGTATCTTTATAGTCCTGTCGGGTTT
CGCCACCTCTGACTTGAGCGTCGATTTTTGTGATGCTCGTCAGGGGGGCGGAGCCTATGGAAAAACGCCA
GCAACGCGGCCTTTTTACGGTTCCTGGCCTTTTGCTGGCCTTTTGCTCACATGTTCTTTCCTGCGTTATC
CCCTGATTCTGTGGATAACCGTATTACCGCCTTTGAGTGAGCTGATACCGCTCGCCGCAGCCGAACGACC
GAGCGCAGCGAGTCAGTGAGCGAGGAAGCGGAAGAGCGCCTGATGCGGTATTTTCTCCTTACGCATCTGT
GCGGTATTTCACACCGCAATGGTGCACTCTCAGTACAATCTGCTCTGATGCCGCATAGTTAAGCCAGTAT
ACACTCCGCTATCGCTACGTGACTGGGTCATGGCTGCGCCCCGACACCCGCCAACACCCGCTGACGCGCC
CTGACGGGCTTGTCTGCTCCCGGCATCCGCTTACAGACAAGCTGTGACCGTCTCCGGGAGCTGCATGTGT
CAGAGGTTTTCACCGTCATCACCGAAACGCGCGAGGCAGCTGCGGTAAAGCTCATCAGCGTGGTCGTGAA
GCGATTCACAGATGTCTGCCTGTTCATCCGCGTCCAGCTCGTTGAGTTTCTCCAGAAGCGTTAATGTCTG
GCTTCTGATAAAGCGGGCCATGTTAAGGGCGGTTTTTTCCTGTTTGGTCACTGATGCCTCCGTGTAAGGG
GGATTTCTGTTCATGGGGGTAATGATACCGATGAAACGAGAGAGGATGCTCACGATACGGGTTACTGATG
ATGAACATGCCCGGTTACTGGAACGTTGTGAGGGTAAACAACTGGCGGTATGGATGCGGCGGGACCAGAG
AAAAATCACTCAGGGTCAATGCCAGCGCTTCGTTAATACAGATGTAGGTGTTCCACAGGGTAGCCAGCAG
CATCCTGCGATGCAGATCCGGAACATAATGGTGCAGGGCGCTGACTTCCGCGTTTCCAGACTTTACGAAA
CACGGAAACCGAAGACCATTCATGTTGTTGCTCAGGTCGCAGACGTTTTGCAGCAGCAGTCGCTTCACGT
TCGCTCGCGTATCGGTGATTCATTCTGCTAACCAGTAAGGCAACCCCGCCAGCCTAGCCGGGTCCTCAAC
GACAGGAGCACGATCATGCGCACCCGTGGGGCCGCCATGCCGGCGATAATGGCCTGCTTCTCGCCGAAAC
GTTTGGTGGCGGGACCAGTGACGAAGGCTTGAGCGAGGGCGTGCAAGATTCCGAATACCGCAAGCGACAG
GCCGATCATCGTCGCGCTCCAGCGAAAGCGGTCCTCGCCGAAAATGACCCAGAGCGCTGCCGGCACCTGT
CCTACGAGTTGCATGATAAAGAAGACAGTCATAAGTGCGGCGACGATAGTCATGCCCCGCGCCCACCGGA
AGGAGCTGACTGGGTTGAAGGCTCTCAAGGGCATCGGTCGAGATCCCGGTGCCTAATGAGTGAGCTAACT
TACATTAATTGCGTTGCGCTCACTGCCCGCTTTCCAGTCGGGAAACCTGTCGTGCCAGCTGCATTAATGA
ATCGGCCAACGCGCGGGGAGAGGCGGTTTGCGTATTGGGCGCCAGGGTGGTTTTTCTTTTCACCAGTGAG
ACGGGCAACAGCTGATTGCCCTTCACCGCCTGGCCCTGAGAGAGTTGCAGCAAGCGGTCCACGCTGGTTT
GCCCCAGCAGGCGAAAATCCTGTTTGATGGTGGTTAACGGCGGGATATAACATGAGCTGTCTTCGGTATC
GTCGTATCCCACTACCGAGATATCCGCACCAACGCGCAGCCCGGACTCGGTAATGGCGCGCATTGCGCCC
AGCGCCATCTGATCGTTGGCAACCAGCATCGCAGTGGGAACGATGCCCTCATTCAGCATTTGCATGGTTT
GTTGAAAACCGGACATGGCACTCCAGTCGCCTTCCCGTTCCGCTATCGGCTGAATTTGATTGCGAGTGAG
ATATTTATGCCAGCCAGCCAGACGCAGACGCGCCGAGACAGAACTTAATGGGCCCGCTAACAGCGCGATT
TGCTGGTGACCCAATGCGACCAGATGCTCCACGCCCAGTCGCGTACCGTCTTCATGGGAGAAAATAATAC
TGTTGATGGGTGTCTGGTCAGAGACATCAAGAAATAACGCCGGAACATTAGTGCAGGCAGCTTCCACAGC
AATGGCATCCTGGTCATCCAGCGGATAGTTAATGATCAGCCCACTGACGCGTTGCGCGAGAAGATTGTGC
ACCGCCGCTTTACAGGCTTCGACGCCGCTTCGTTCTACCATCGACACCACCACGCTGGCACCCAGTTGAT
CGGCGCGAGATTTAATCGCCGCGACAATTTGCGACGGCGCGTGCAGGGCCAGACTGGAGGTGGCAACGCC
AATCAGCAACGACTGTTTGCCCGCCAGTTGTTGTGCCACGCGGTTGGGAATGTAATTCAGCTCCGCCATC
GCCGCTTCCACTTTTTCCCGCGTTTTCGCAGAAACGTGGCTGGCCTGGTTCACCACGCGGGAAACGGTCT
GATAAGAGACACCGGCATACTCTGCGACATCGTATAACGTTACTGGTTTCACATTCACCACCCTGAATTG
ACTCTCTTCCGGGCGCTATCATGCCATACCGCGAAAGGTTTTGCGCCATTCGATGGTGTCCGGGATCTCG
ACGCTCTCCCTTATGCGACTCCTGCATTAGGAAGCAGCCCAGTAGTAGGTTGAGGCCGTTGAGCACCGCC
GCCGCAAGGAATGGTGCATGCAAGGAGATGGCGCCCAACAGTCCCCCGGCCACGGGGCCTGCCACCATAC
CCACGCCGAAACAAGCGCTCATGAGCCCGAAGTGGCGAGCCCGATCTTCCCCATCGGTGATGTCGGCGAT
ATAGGCGCCAGCAACCGCACCTGTGGCGCCGGTGATGCCGGCCACGATGCGTCCGGCGTAGAGGATCGAG
ATCTCGATCCCGCGAAAT
